>Addgene plasmid #157312 | pD649-HAsp-TNFRSF21-COMP5AP-AviTag-9xHis | depositor full sequence | sequence record 303733 | Full Sequence
TTTCAATATTATTGAAGCATTTATCAGGGTTATTGTCTCATGAGCGGATACATATTTGAATGTATTTAGA
AAAATAAACAAATAGGGGTCAGTGTTACAACCAATTAACCAATTCTGAACATTATCGCGAGCCCATTTAT
ACCTGAATATGGCTCATAACACCCCTTGCTCATGACCAAAATCCCTTAACGTGAGTTACGCGCGCGTCGT
TCCACTGAGCGTCAGACCCCGTAGAAAAGATCAAAGGATCTTCTTGAGATCCTTTTTTTCTGCGCGTAAT
CTGCTGCTTGCAAACAAAAAAACCACCGCTACCAGCGGTGGTTTGTTTGCCGGATCAAGAGCTACCAACT
CTTTTTCCGAAGGTAACTGGCTTCAGCAGAGCGCAGATACCAAATACTGTTCTTCTAGTGTAGCCGTAGT
TAGCCCACCACTTCAAGAACTCTGTAGCACCGCCTACATACCTCGCTCTGCTAATCCTGTTACCAGTGGC
TGCTGCCAGTGGCGATAAGTCGTGTCTTACCGGGTTGGACTCAAGACGATAGTTACCGGATAAGGCGCAG
CGGTCGGGCTGAACGGGGGGTTCGTGCACACAGCCCAGCTTGGAGCGAACGACCTACACCGAACTGAGAT
ACCTACAGCGTGAGCTATGAGAAAGCGCCACGCTTCCCGAAGGGAGAAAGGCGGACAGGTATCCGGTAAG
CGGCAGGGTCGGAACAGGAGAGCGCACGAGGGAGCTTCCAGGGGGAAACGCCTGGTATCTTTATAGTCCT
GTCGGGTTTCGCCACCTCTGACTTGAGCGTCGATTTTTGTGATGCTCGTCAGGGGGGCGGAGCCTATGGA
AAAACGCCAGCAACGCGGCCTTTTTACGGTTCCTGGCCTTTTGCTGGCCTTTTGCTCACATGTTCTTTCC
TGCGTTATCCCCTGATTCTGTGGATAACCGTATTACCGCCTTTGAGTGAGCTGATACCGCTCGCCGCAGC
CGAACGACCGAGCGCAGCGAGTCAGTGAGCGAGGAAGCGGAAGGCGAGAGTAGGGAACTGCCAGGCATCA
AACTAAGCAGAAGGCCCCTGACGGATGGCCTTTTTGCGTTTCTACAAACTCTTTCTGTGTTGTAAAACGA
CGGCCAGTCTTAAGCTCGGGCCCCCTGGGCGGTTCTGATAACGAGTAATCGTTAATCCGCAAATAACGTA
AAAACCCGCTTCGGCGGGTTTTTTTATGGGGGGAGTTTAGGGAAAGAGCATTTGTCAGAATATTTAAGGG
CGCCTGTCACTTTGCTTGATATATGAGAATTATTTAACCTTATAAATGAGAAAAAAGCAACGCACTTTAA
ATAAGATACGTTGCTTTTTCGATTGATGAACACCTATAATTAAACTATTCATCTATTATTTATGATTTTT
TGTATATACAATATTTCTAGTTTGTTAAAGAGAATTAAGAAAATAAATCTCGAAAATAATAAAGGGAAAA
TCAGTTTTTGATATCAAAATTATACATGTCAACGATAATACAAAATATAATACAAACTATAAGATGTTAT
CAGTATTTATTATCATTTAGAATAAATTTTGTGTCGCCCTTAATTGTGAGCGGATAACAATTACGAGCTT
CATGCACAGTGGCGTTGACTCAATATTGGCCATTAGCCATATTATTCATTGGTTATATAGCATAAATCAA
TATTGGCTATTGGCCATTGCATACGTTGTATCTATATCATAATATGTACATTTATATTGGCTCATGTCCA
ATATGACCGCCATGTTGGCATTGATTATTGACTAGTTATTAATAGTAATCAATTACGGGGTCATTAGTTC
ATAGCCCATATATGGAGTTCCGCGTTACATAACTTACGGTAAATGGCCCGCCTGGCTGACCGCCCAACGA
CCCCCGCCCATTGACGTCAATAATGACGTATGTTCCCATAGTAACGCCAATAGGGACTTTCCATTGACGT
CAATGGGTGGAGTATTTACGGTAAACTGCCCACTTGGCAGTACATCAAGTGTATCATATGCCAAGTACGC
CCCCTATTGACGTCAATGACGGTAAATGGCCCGCCTGGCATTATGCCCAGTACATGACCTTATGGGACTT
TCCTACTTGGCAGTACATCTACGTATTAGTCATCGCTATTACCATGGTGATGCGGTTTTGGCAGTACATC
AATGGGCGTGGATAGCGGTTTGACTCACGGGGATTTCCAAGTCTCCACCCCATTGACGTCAATGGGAGTT
TGTTTTGGCACCAAAATCAACGGGACTTTCCAAAATGTCGTAACAACTCCGCCCCATTGACGCAAATGGG
CGGTAGGCGTGTACGGTGGGAGGTCTATATAAGCAGAGCTCGTTTAGTGAACCGTCAGATCGCCTGGAGA
CGCCATCCACGCTGTTTTGACCTCCATAGAAGACACCGGGACCGATCCAGCCTCCGCGGCCGGGAACGGT
GCATTGGAACGCGGATTCCCCGTGCCAAGAGTGACGTAAGTACCGCCTATAGAGTCTATAGGCCCACCCC
CTTGGCTTCGTTAGAACGCGGCTACAATTAATACATAACCTTATGTATCATACACATACGATTTAGGTGA
CACTATAGAATAACATCCACTTTGCCTTTCTCTCCACAGGTGTCCACTCCCAGGTCCAACTGCACCTCGG
TTCTATCGAAAACGCGCCTGCTAGCGCCACCATGAAGACCATCATTGCCCTGAGCTACATCTTCTGCCTG
GTGTTCGCTGCGGCCGCCCAACCTGAGCAGAAGGCCTCTAATCTGATCGGCACCTACAGACACGTGGACA
GAGCTACAGGCCAGGTGCTGACCTGTGATAAGTGTCCTGCCGGCACATACGTGTCCGAGCACTGTACCAA
TACCAGCCTGAGAGTGTGCAGCAGCTGCCCTGTGGGCACCTTCACAAGACACGAGAACGGCATCGAGAAG
TGCCACGACTGTAGCCAGCCTTGTCCTTGGCCTATGATCGAGAAACTGCCTTGCGCCGCTCTGACCGACA
GAGAGTGTACTTGCCCTCCTGGCATGTTCCAGAGCAATGCCACATGTGCCCCTCACACAGTGTGTCCTGT
TGGCTGGGGCGTCAGAAAGAAGGGCACAGAAACTGAGGACGTGCGGTGCAAGCAGTGCGCCAGAGGCACA
TTTTCTGATGTGCCCAGCAGCGTGATGAAGTGCAAGGCCTACACCGACTGCCTGAGCCAGAACCTGGTGG
TCATCAAGCCCGGCACCAAAGAAACCGACAACGTGTGTGGCACCCTGCCTAGCTTTAGCAGCAGCACATC
ACCTTCTCCAGGCACCGCCATCTTTCCCAGGCCTGAGCACATGGAAACACACGAGGTGCCAAGCAGCACC
TACGTGCCAAAGGGCATGAACAGCACCGAGAGCAATAGCTCTGCCAGCGTGCGGCCTAAGGTGCTGTCTA
GCATTCAAGAGGGCACCGTGCCTGACAACACCTCTTCCGCCAGAGGGAAAGAAGATGTGAACAAGACCCT
GCCAAATCTGCAGGTCGTGAACCACCAGCAGGGACCCCACCACAGACACATTCTGAAGCTGCTGCCCAGC
ATGGAAGCCACAGGCGGAGAGAAGTCTAGCACCCCTATCAAGGGCCCCAAGAGAGGACACCCCAGACAGA
ACCTGCACAAGCACTTCGACATCAACGAGCATGGCGCGCCGGAAGATCAAGTTGATCCAAGATTGATTGA
TGGCAAGGGCGGATCTCTGGAGGTGCTGTTCCAGGGACCAGGCGGAAGCGGCAATCCCGGCGGCGATCTG
GCCCCCCAGATGCTGCGCGAGCTGCAGGAGACCAATGCCGCCCTGCAGGACGTGCGCGAGCTGCTGCGCC
ACCGCGTGAAGGAGATCACCTTCCTGAAGAACACCGTGATGGAGTGCGACGCCTGCGGTATGCAGCCCTC
TAGAGGCTCCGGCTCCATCATCCCAGTTGAGGAGGAGAACCCGGACTTCTGGAACCGCGAGGCAGCCGAG
GCCCTGGGTGCCGCCAAGAAGCTGCAGCCTGCACAGACAGCCGCCAAGAACCTCATCATCTTCCTGGGCG
ATGGGATGGGGGTGTCTACGGTGACAGCTGCCAGGATCCTAAAAGGGCAGAAGAAGGACAAACTGGGGCC
TGAGATACCCCTGGCCATGGACCGCTTCCCATATGTGGCTCTGTCCAAGACATACAATGTAGACAAACAT
GTGCCAGACAGTGGAGCCACAGCCACGGCCTACCTGTGCGGGGTCAAGGGCAACTTCCAGACCATTGGCT
TGAGTGCAGCCGCCCGCTTTAACCAGTGCAACACGACACGCGGCAACGAGGTCATCTCCGTGATGAATCG
GGCCAAGAAAGCAGGGAAGTCAGTGGGAGTGGTAACCACCACACGAGTGCAGCACGCCTCGCCAGCCGGC
ACCTACGCCCACACGGTGAACCGCAACTGGTACTCGGACGCCGACGTGCCTGCCTCGGCCCGCCAGGAGG
GGTGCCAGGACATCGCTACGCAGCTCATCTCCAACATGGACATTGACGTGATCCTAGGTGGAGGCCGAAA
GTACATGTTTCGCATGGGAACCCCAGACCCTGAGTACCCAGATGACTACAGCCAAGGTGGGACCAGGCTG
GACGGGAAGAATCTGGTGCAGGAATGGCTGGCGAAGCGCCAGGGTGCCCGGTATGTGTGGAACCGCACTG
AGCTCATGCAGGCTTCCCTGGACCCGTCTGTGACCCATCTCATGGGTCTCTTTGAGCCTGGAGACATGAA
ATACGAGATCCACCGAGACTCCACACTGGACCCCTCCCTGATGGAGATGACAGAGGCTGCCCTGCGCCTG
CTGAGCAGGAACCCCCGCGGCTTCTTCCTCTTCGTGGAGGGTGGTCGCATCGACCATGGTCATCATGAAA
GCAGGGCTTACCGGGCACTGACTGAGACGATCATGTTCGACGACGCCATTGAGAGGGCGGGCCAGCTCAC
CAGCGAGGAGGACACGCTGAGCCTCGTCACTGCCGACCACTCCCACGTCTTCTCCTTCGGAGGCTACCCC
CTGCGAGGGAGCTCCATCTTCGGGCTGGCCCCTGGCAAGGCCCGGGACAGGAAGGCCTACACGGTCCTCC
TATACGGAAACGGTCCAGGCTATGTGCTCAAGGACGGCGCCCGGCCGGATGTTACCGAGAGCGAGAGCGG
GAGCCCCGAGTATCGGCAGCAGTCAGCAGTGCCCCTGGACGAAGAGACCCACGCAGGCGAGGACGTGGCG
GTGTTCGCGCGCGGCCCGCAGGCGCACCTGGTTCACGGCGTGCAGGAGCAGACCTTCATAGCGCACGTCA
TGGCCTTCGCCGCCTGCCTGGAGCCCTACACCGCCTGCGACCTGGCGCCCCCCGCCGGCACCACCGACGC
CGCGCACCCGGGTGGCGGAGGACTGAACGACATCTTCGAGGCTCAGAAAATCGAATGGCACGAACATCAC
CATCACCATCACCATCACCATTAAGGCCGGCCTGTAGTCACTGGCACAACGCGTTACCCGGTAAGCCAAT
CGGGTATACACGGTCGTCATACTGCAGACAGGGTTCTTCTACTTTGCAAGATAGTCTTGAGTAGTAAAAT
AAATAGATAGAGAAAATCAGCCTCGACTGTGCCTTCTAGTTGCCAGCCATCTGTTGTTTGCCCCTCCCCC
GTGCCTTCCTTGACCCTGGAAGGTGCCACTCCCACTGTCCTTTCCTAATAAAATGAGGAAATTGCATCAC
AACACTCAACCCTATCTCGGTCTATTCTTTTGATTTATAAGGGATTTTGCCGATTTCGGCCTATTGGTTA
AAAAATGAGCTGATTTAACAAAAATTTAACGCGAATTAATTCTGTGGAATGTGTGTCAGTTAGGGTGTGG
AAAGTCCCCAGGCTCCCCAGCAGGCAGAAGTATGCAAAGCATGCATCTCAATTAGTCAGCAACCAGGTGT
GGAAAGTCCCCAGGCTCCCCAGCAGGCAGAAGTATGCAAAGCATGCATCTCAATTAGTCAGCAACCATAG
TCCCGCCCCTAACTCCGCCCATCCCGCCCCTAACTCCGCCCAGTTCCGCCCATTCTCCGCCCCATGGCTG
ACTAATTTTTTTTATTTATGCAGAGGCCGAGGCCGCCTCTGCCTCTGAGCTATTCCAGAAGTAGTGAGGA
GGCTTTTTTGGAGGCCTAGGCTTTTGCAAAAAGCTCCCGGGAGCTTGTATATCCATTTTCGGATCTGATC
AGCACGTGTTGACAATTAATCATCGGCATAGTATATCGGCATAGTATAATACGACAAGGTGAGGAACTAA
ACCATGACCGAGTACAAGCCCACGGTGCGCCTCGCCACCCGCGACGACGTCCCCAGGGCCGTACGCACCC
TCGCCGCCGCGTTCGCCGACTACCCCGCCACGCGCCACACCGTCGATCCGGACCGCCACATCGAGCGGGT
CACCGAGCTGCAAGAACTCTTCCTCACGCGCGTCGGGCTCGACATCGGCAAGGTGTGGGTCGCGGACGAC
GGCGCCGCGGTGGCGGTCTGGACCACGCCGGAGAGCGTCGAAGCGGGGGCGGTGTTCGCCGAGATCGGCC
CGCGCATGGCCGAGTTGAGCGGTTCCCGGCTGGCCGCGCAGCAACAGATGGAAGGCCTCCTGGCGCCGCA
CCGGCCCAAGGAGCCCGCGTGGTTCCTGGCCACCGTCGGCGTCTCGCCCGACCACCAGGGCAAGGGTCTG
GGCAGCGCCGTCGTGCTCCCCGGAGTGGAGGCGGCCGAGCGCGCCGGGGTGCCCGCCTTCCTGGAGACAT
CCGCGCCCCGCAACCTCCCCTTCTACGAGCGGCTCGGCTTCACCGTCACCGCCGACGTCGAGGTGCCCGA
AGGACCGCGCACCTGGTGCATGACCCGCAAGCCCGGTGCCTGACACGTGCTACGAGATTTCGATTCCACC
GCCGCCTTCTATGAAAGGTTGGGCTTCGGAATCGTTTTCCGGGACGCCGGCTGGATGATCCTCCAGCGCG
GGGATCTCATGCTGGAGTTCTTCGCCCACCCCAACTTGTTTATTGCAGCTTATAATGGTTACAAATAAAG
CAATAGCATCACAAATTTCACAAATAAAGCATTTTTTTCACTGCATTCTAGTTGTGGTTTGTCCAAACTC
ATCAATGTATCTTATCATGTCTGTATACCGTCGACCTCTAGCTAGAGCTTGGCGTAATCATGGTCATTAC
CAATGCTTAATCAGTGAGGCACCTATCTCAGCGATCTGTCTATTTCGTTCATCCATAGTTGCCTGACTCC
CCGTCGTGTAGATAACTACGATACGGGAGGGCTTACCATCTGGCCCCAGCGCTGCGATGATACCGCGAGA
ACCACGCTCACCGGCTCCGGATTTATCAGCAATAAACCAGCCAGCCGGAAGGGCCGAGCGCAGAAGTGGT
CCTGCAACTTTATCCGCCTCCATCCAGTCTATTAATTGTTGCCGGGAAGCTAGAGTAAGTAGTTCGCCAG
TTAATAGTTTGCGCAACGTTGTTGCCATCGCTACAGGCATCGTGGTGTCACGCTCGTCGTTTGGTATGGC
TTCATTCAGCTCCGGTTCCCAACGATCAAGGCGAGTTACATGATCCCCCATGTTGTGCAAAAAAGCGGTT
AGCTCCTTCGGTCCTCCGATCGTTGTCAGAAGTAAGTTGGCCGCAGTGTTATCACTCATGGTTATGGCAG
CACTGCATAATTCTCTTACTGTCATGCCATCCGTAAGATGCTTTTCTGTGACTGGTGAGTACTCAACCAA
GTCATTCTGAGAATAGTGTATGCGGCGACCGAGTTGCTCTTGCCCGGCGTCAATACGGGATAATACCGCG
CCACATAGCAGAACTTTAAAAGTGCTCATCATTGGAAAACGTTCTTCGGGGCGAAAACTCTCAAGGATCT
TACCGCTGTTGAGATCCAGTTCGATGTAACCCACTCGTGCACCCAACTGATCTTCAGCATCTTTTACTTT
CACCAGCGTTTCTGGGTGAGCAAAAACAGGAAGGCAAAATGCCGCAAAAAAGGGAATAAGGGCGACACGG
AAATGTTGAATACTCATATTCTTCCTT
Features (pLannotate 1.2.2; 24 found; start..end, strand, type, name):
    119..143     -  CDS            KanR (fragment): aminoglycoside phosphotransferase; aph(3')-Ia; confers resistance to kanamycin
    254..842     +  rep_origin     ori: high-copy-number ColE1/pMB1/pBR322/pUC origin of replication
   1067..1084    +  terminator     rrnB T2 terminator (fragment): transcription terminator T2 from the E. coli rrnB gene
   1109..1128    -  CDS            lacZα (fragment): LacZα fragment of β-galactosidase; lacZ fragment
   1584..1600    +  protein_bind   lac operator: The lac repressor binds to the lac operator to inhibit transcription in E. coli. This inhibition can be relieved by adding lactose or isopropyl-β-D-thiogalactopyranoside (IPTG). lac repressor encoded by lacI
   1843..2146    +  enhancer       CMV enhancer: human cytomegalovirus immediate early enhancer
   2147..2350    +  promoter       CMV promoter: human cytomegalovirus (CMV) immediate early promoter
   2486..2529    +  intron         CMV intron (fragment): modified intron A from human cytomegalovirus
   2581..2599    +  promoter       SP6 promoter: promoter for bacteriophage SP6 RNA polymerase
   2603..2640    +  CDS            IgH signal sequence (fragment): signal sequence from the mouse immunoglobulin heavy chain variable region
   2680..3672    +  CDS            TNFRSF21 (fragment): TNR21_HUMAN - Also known as DR6. Experimental evidence at protein level: Swiss-Prot protein existence level 1. Promotes apoptosis, possibly via a pathway that involves the activation of NF-kappa-B. Can also promote apoptosis mediated by BAX and by the release of cytochrome c from the mitochondria into the cytoplasm. Plays a role in neuronal apoptosis, including apoptosis in response to amyloid peptides derived from APP, and is required for both normal cell body death and axonal pruning. Trophic-factor deprivation triggers the cleavage of surface APP by beta-secretase to release sAPP- beta whic
   3769..3948    +  CDS            Comp (fragment): COMP_RAT - Experimental evidence at protein level: Swiss-Prot protein existence level 1. May play a role in the structural integrity of cartilage via its interaction with other extracellular matrix proteins such as the collagens and fibronectin. Can mediate the interaction of chondrocytes with the cartilage extracellular matrix through interaction with cell surface integrin receptors. Could play a role in the pathogenesis of osteoarthritis. Potent suppressor of apoptosis in both primary chondrocytes and transformed cells. Suppresses apoptosis by blocking the activation of caspase-3 and by indu
   3936..5388    +  CDS            SEAP (fragment): secreted alkaline phosphatase from human placenta The natural enzyme has a C-terminal transmembrane sequence that is replaced by a GPI anchor.
   5413..5454    +  CDS            AviTag™ (fragment): peptide tag that allows for enzymatic biotinylation
   5458..5481    +  CDS            8xHis: 8xHis affinity tag
   5627..5738    +  polyA_signal   bGH poly(A) signal: bovine growth hormone polyadenylation signal
   5739..5847    +  rep_origin     f1 ori (fragment): f1 bacteriophage origin of replication; arrow indicates direction of (+) strand synthesis
   5861..6190    +  promoter       SV40 promoter: SV40 enhancer and early promoter
   6238..6285    +  promoter       EM7 promoter: synthetic bacterial promoter&nbsp
   6304..6903    +  CDS            PuroR (fragment): puromycin N-acetyltransferase; pac from Streptomyces; confers resistance to puromycin
   6913..7038    +  CDS            ble (fragment): BLE_KLEPN - Experimental evidence at protein level: Swiss-Prot protein existence level 1. Binding protein with a strong affinity to the bleomycin family of antibiotics. Binds to CL990; an antimitotic-antibiotic compound. From Klebsiella pneumoniae.
   7033..7154    +  polyA_signal   SV40 poly(A) signal: SV40 polyadenylation signal
   7207..8067    -  CDS            AmpR: β-lactamase; bla; confers resistance to ampicillin, carbenicillin, and related antibiotics
   8070..89      -  promoter       AmpR promoter (fragment) (across the origin): bla
