[The description below was written by a language model from this plasmid's Addgene catalogue record and pLannotate feature annotations shown in this document.]
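Description:
pD649-HAsp-TNFRSF21-COMP5AP-AviTag-9xHis is a mammalian expression plasmid of about 8.1 kb, built on the pD649 backbone, for producing a secreted, soluble form of the extracellular domain of human TNFRSF21 (also called DR6 or CD358). It is propagated in E. coli at high copy from a ColE1/pUC-type origin and selected with ampicillin through the β-lactamase gene. The feature table also shows an SV40 promoter/EM7 promoter cassette driving a puromycin N-acetyltransferase gene with an SV40 polyadenylation signal, which would permit puromycin selection in mammalian cells. Short annotated fragments of KanR, lacZα, ble and the f1 origin appear to be backbone remnants rather than functional elements. The depositor cautions that some plasmids in this collection may carry an IS4-like transposase insertion upstream of the CMV promoter; no such element is annotated here.

Expression is driven by the CMV enhancer and promoter, followed by a piece of CMV intron A and an SP6 promoter that also serves as a sequencing primer site. The open reading frame begins with a signal peptide (named HAsp in the construct, though the annotation tool matched the region to an immunoglobulin heavy-chain leader) that routes the protein into the secretory pathway. The TNFRSF21 ectodomain, cloned between retained NotI and AscI sites, is fused at its C terminus to the coiled-coil region of rat cartilage oligomeric matrix protein, which assembles fusions into pentamers, and then to human placental alkaline phosphatase, an AviTag for enzymatic biotinylation and a polyhistidine tag, ending at a bGH polyadenylation signal. The multimerised, enzyme-labelled protein suits avidity-based detection of weak extracellular interactions, consistent with the associated human cell-surface interactome screen.
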