Addgene plasmid #157312: pD649-HAsp-TNFRSF21-COMP5AP-AviTag-9xHis
Purpose: Mammalian expression of cell-surface protein extracellular domain fused to COMP5AP-AviTag-9xHis. Protein is secreted from cells.
Depositing lab: Chris Garcia. Depositing organization: Stanford University. Publication: A Human IgSF Cell-Surface Interactome Reveals a Complex Network of Protein-Protein Interactions. Wojtowicz WM, Vielmetter J, Fernandes RA, Siepe DH, Eastman CL, Chisholm GB, Cox S, Klock H, Anderson PW, Rue SM, Miller JJ, Glaser SM, Bragstad ML, Vance J, Lam AW, Lesley SA, Zinn K, Garcia KC. Cell. 2020 Aug 20;182(4):1027-1043.e17. doi: 10.1016/j.cell.2020.07.025. PubMed 32822567.
Backbone
  Vector backbone: pD649
  Backbone size w/o insert (bp): 7153
  Vector type: Mammalian Expression
Growth in bacteria
  Bacterial resistance: Ampicillin, 100 μg/mL
  Growth temperature: 37°C
  Growth strain: DH5alpha
  Copy number: High Copy
Gene/Insert
  Gene/Insert name: TNFRSF21 (alt name: TNR21)
  Species: H. sapiens (human)
  Insert size (bp): 924
  Entrez Gene: TNFRSF21 (a.k.a. BM-018, CD358, DR6)
  Promoter: CMV/SP6
  Tag / fusion protein: COMP5AP-AviTag-9xHis (C terminal on backbone)
  Cloning method: Restriction Enzyme; 5′ cloning site GCGGCCGC (not destroyed); 3′ cloning site GGCGCGCC (not destroyed)
  Sequencing primers: 5′ ATTTAGGTGACACTATAG; 3′ CGTCGCACTCCATCACGGTG
Resource information
  A portion of this plasmid was derived from a plasmid made by: synthesis by ThermoFisher
Terms and licenses: Academic/Nonprofit Terms; Industry Terms: Not Available to Industry
Depositor comments: Some plasmids in this collection may have an IS4-like element ISVsa5 family transposase upstream of the CMV promoter.
How to cite: pD649-HAsp-TNFRSF21-COMP5AP-AviTag-9xHis was a gift from Chris Garcia (Addgene plasmid # 157312 ; http://n2t.net/addgene:157312 ; RRID:Addgene_157312)
