>Addgene plasmid #157312 | pD649-HAsp-TNFRSF21-COMP5AP-AviTag-9xHis | depositor partial sequence | sequence record 303734 | insert (extracellular domain)
CAACCTGAGCAGAAGGCCTCTAATCTGATCGGCACCTACAGACACGTGGACAGAGCTACAGGCCAGGTGC
TGACCTGTGATAAGTGTCCTGCCGGCACATACGTGTCCGAGCACTGTACCAATACCAGCCTGAGAGTGTG
CAGCAGCTGCCCTGTGGGCACCTTCACAAGACACGAGAACGGCATCGAGAAGTGCCACGACTGTAGCCAG
CCTTGTCCTTGGCCTATGATCGAGAAACTGCCTTGCGCCGCTCTGACCGACAGAGAGTGTACTTGCCCTC
CTGGCATGTTCCAGAGCAATGCCACATGTGCCCCTCACACAGTGTGTCCTGTTGGCTGGGGCGTCAGAAA
GAAGGGCACAGAAACTGAGGACGTGCGGTGCAAGCAGTGCGCCAGAGGCACATTTTCTGATGTGCCCAGC
AGCGTGATGAAGTGCAAGGCCTACACCGACTGCCTGAGCCAGAACCTGGTGGTCATCAAGCCCGGCACCA
AAGAAACCGACAACGTGTGTGGCACCCTGCCTAGCTTTAGCAGCAGCACATCACCTTCTCCAGGCACCGC
CATCTTTCCCAGGCCTGAGCACATGGAAACACACGAGGTGCCAAGCAGCACCTACGTGCCAAAGGGCATG
AACAGCACCGAGAGCAATAGCTCTGCCAGCGTGCGGCCTAAGGTGCTGTCTAGCATTCAAGAGGGCACCG
TGCCTGACAACACCTCTTCCGCCAGAGGGAAAGAAGATGTGAACAAGACCCTGCCAAATCTGCAGGTCGT
GAACCACCAGCAGGGACCCCACCACAGACACATTCTGAAGCTGCTGCCCAGCATGGAAGCCACAGGCGGA
GAGAAGTCTAGCACCCCTATCAAGGGCCCCAAGAGAGGACACCCCAGACAGAACCTGCACAAGCACTTCG
ACATCAACGAGCAT
